Addgene plasmid #144482: TFORF3006
Purpose: Lentiviral vector for overexpressing transcription factor ORFs with unique 24-bp barcodes. Barcodes facilitate identification of transcription factors in pooled screens.
Depositing lab: Feng Zhang. Depositing organization: Broad Institute. Publication: A transcription factor atlas of directed differentiation. Joung J, Ma S, Tay T, Geiger-Schuller KR, Kirchgatterer PC, Verdine VK, Guo B, Arias-Garcia MA, Allen WE, Singh A, Kuksenko O, Abudayyeh OO, Gootenberg JS, Fu Z, Macrae RK, Buenrostro JD, Regev A, Zhang F. Cell. 2023 Jan 5;186(1):209-229.e26. doi: 10.1016/j.cell.2022.11.026. PubMed 36608654.
Backbone
  Vector backbone: pLX_TRC317
  Backbone manufacturer: Broad Institute Genetic Perturbation Platform
  Backbone size w/o insert (bp): 8264
  Vector type: Mammalian Expression, Lentiviral
  Selectable markers: Puromycin
Growth in bacteria
  Bacterial resistance: Ampicillin, 100 μg/mL
  Growth temperature: 37°C
  Growth strain: NEB Stable
  Copy number: High Copy
Gene/Insert
  Gene/Insert name: ZBTB12
  Species: H. sapiens (human)
  Insert size (bp): 1583
  Entrez Gene: ZBTB12 (a.k.a. G10, Bat9, NG35, D6S59E, C6orf46)
  Promoter: EF1a
  Tag / fusion protein: V5 (C terminal on insert)
  Cloning method: Gateway Cloning
  Sequencing primers: 5′ GGGTGGAGACTGAAGTTAGGCCAG; 3′ CACATAGCGTAAAAGGAGCAACATAG
Resource information
  A portion of this plasmid was derived from a plasmid made by: Broad Institute Genetic Perturbation Platform
Terms and licenses: Academic/Nonprofit Terms; Industry Terms: Not Available to Industry
Depositor comments: NM_181842.2 Please test multiple small colonies in case of plasmid recombination. To make this collection available in a timely manner, a portion of this collection was not fully sequenced by Addgene. If an Addgene verified full plasmid sequence is not available, please contact us prior to placing an order to request the full sequence.
How to cite: TFORF3006 was a gift from Feng Zhang (Addgene plasmid # 144482 ; http://n2t.net/addgene:144482 ; RRID:Addgene_144482)
