[The description below was written by a language model from this plasmid's Addgene catalogue record and pLannotate feature annotations shown in this document.]
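Description:
TFORF3006 is a third-generation-style, self-inactivating lentiviral expression plasmid built on the pLX_TRC317 backbone and carrying the human transcription factor ZBTB12 as an open reading frame, one member of a barcoded transcription factor ORF collection. In bacteria it is maintained through a high-copy ColE1/pUC-type origin and selected with ampicillin via the bla gene. An f1 origin and remnants of a lac/T7/T3 cloning region are also present in the backbone. The depositor notes that the plasmid can recombine, as is common for LTR-containing vectors.

The viral portion begins with an RSV promoter driving a truncated HIV-1 5' LTR, followed by the Ψ packaging signal, a gag fragment, the RRE for Rev-dependent nuclear export, and a cPPT/CTS element, and it ends with a ΔU3 3' LTR and an SV40 polyadenylation signal. Inside the provirus, an SV40 early promoter drives the puromycin N-acetyltransferase gene so that transduced mammalian cells can be selected. A separate EF-1α promoter drives ZBTB12, which was introduced by Gateway recombination and is flanked by attB1 and attB2 sites. The ORF reads through attB2 into a C-terminal V5 epitope tag for detection, and a WPRE downstream enhances transcript stability and expression.

According to the record, each construct in the series also carries a unique 24-bp barcode. The barcode is not annotated in the feature table, so its position cannot be stated. It allows the overexpressed factor to be identified by sequencing, making the vector suited to pooled overexpression screens such as studies of transcription factor-directed differentiation.
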