Features (pLannotate 1.2.2; 34 found; start..end, strand, type, name):
      5..231     +  promoter       RSV promoter: Rous sarcoma virus enhancer/promoter
    232..412     +  LTR            5' LTR (truncated): truncated 5' long terminal repeat (LTR) from HIV-1
    459..584     +  misc_feature   HIV-1 Ψ: packaging signal of human immunodeficiency virus type 1
    568..931     +  CDS            HIV-1 gag (fragment): gag protein from human immunodeficiency virus 1; gag
   1077..1310    +  misc_feature   RRE: The Rev response element (RRE) of HIV-1 allows for Rev-dependent mRNA export from the nucleus to the cytoplasm.
   1687..1713    +  CDS            Rev (fragment): human immunodeficiency virus 1 (HIV-1) Rev protein; rev; enhances nuclear export of unspliced and incompletely spliced viral mRNAs
   1720..1743    +  promoter       SV40 promoter (fragment): SV40 early promoter
   1744..1815    +  promoter       SV40 promoter (fragment): SV40 enhancer and early promoter
   1839..1974    +  rep_origin     SV40 ori: SV40 origin of replication
   2020..2616    +  CDS            PuroR (fragment): puromycin N-acetyltransferase; pac from Streptomyces; confers resistance to puromycin
   2665..2782    +  misc_feature   cPPT/CTS: central polypurine tract and central termination sequence of HIV-1
   2847..2913    +  CDS            small t antigen (fragment): SV40 (simian virus 40) small t antigen
   2920..4098    +  promoter       EF-1α promoter: strong constitutive promoter for human elongation factor EF-1α
   4119..4136    +  protein_bind   attB1 (fragment): mutant version of attB; core recombination site for the Gateway® BP reaction BP Clonase™
   4142..5518    +  CDS            ZBTB12: ZBT12_HUMAN - Also known as C6orf46, G10, NG35. Experimental evidence at protein level: Swiss-Prot protein existence level 1. May be involved in transcriptional regulation. From Homo sapiens (Human).
   5520..5544    -  protein_bind   attB2: mutant version of attB; recombination site for the Gateway® BP reaction BP Clonase™
   5552..5593    +  CDS            V5 tag: epitope tag from simian virus 5
   5609..5662    +  promoter       U6 promoter (fragment): RNA polymerase III promoter for human U6 snRNA
   5704..6292    +  misc_feature   WPRE: woodchuck hepatitis virus posttranscriptional regulatory element
   6343..6362    +  misc_feature   cPPT/CTS (fragment): central polypurine tract and central termination sequence of HIV-1
   6364..6597    +  LTR            3' LTR (ΔU3): self-inactivating 3' long terminal repeat (LTR) from HIV-1
   6675..6796    +  polyA_signal   SV40 poly(A) signal: SV40 polyadenylation signal
   6836..6971    +  rep_origin     SV40 ori: SV40 origin of replication
   6992..7010    -  promoter       T7 promoter: promoter for bacteriophage T7 RNA polymerase
   7018..7173    +  CDS            lacZα (fragment): LacZα fragment of β-galactosidase; lacZ fragment
   7178..7606    +  rep_origin     f1 ori (sequence partly withheld): f1 bacteriophage origin of replication; arrow indicates direction of (+) strand synthesis
   7659..7763    +  promoter       AmpR promoter: bla
   7764..8624    +  CDS            AmpR: β-lactamase; bla; confers resistance to ampicillin, carbenicillin, and related antibiotics
   8795..9383    +  rep_origin     ori: high-copy-number ColE1/pMB1/pBR322/pUC origin of replication
   9566..9658    +  CDS            lacI (fragment): lac repressor; lacI; The lac repressor binds to the lac operator to inhibit transcription in E. coli. This inhibition can be relieved by adding lactose or isopropyl-β-D-thiogalactopyranoside (IPTG).
   9671..9692    +  protein_bind   CAP binding site: CAP binding activates transcription in the presence of cAMP. E. coli catabolite activator protein
   9707..9737    +  promoter       lac promoter: promoter for the E. coli lac operon
   9745..9761    +  protein_bind   lac operator: The lac repressor binds to the lac operator to inhibit transcription in E. coli. This inhibition can be relieved by adding lactose or isopropyl-β-D-thiogalactopyranoside (IPTG). lac repressor encoded by lacI
   9806..9824    +  promoter       T3 promoter: promoter for bacteriophage T3 RNA polymerase
>Addgene plasmid #144482 | TFORF3006 | addgene full sequence | sequence record 407357 | Addgene NGS Result
TTAATGTAGTCTTATGCAATACTCTTGTAGTCTTGCAACATGGTAACGATGAGTTAGCAACATGCCTTAC
AAGGAGAGAAAAAGCACCGTGCATGCCGATTGGTGGAAGTAAGGTGGTACGATCGTGCCTTATTAGGAAG
GCAACAGACGGGTCTGACATGGATTGGACGAACCACTGAATTGCCGCATTGCAGAGATATTGTATTTAAG
TGCCTAGCTCGATACATAAACGGGTCTCTCTGGTTAGACCAGATCTGAGCCTGGGAGCTCTCTGGCTAAC
TAGGGAACCCACTGCTTAAGCCTCAATAAAGCTTGCCTTGAGTGCTTCAAGTAGTGTGTGCCCGTCTGTT
GTGTGACTCTGGTAACTAGAGATCCCTCAGACCCTTTTAGTCAGTGTGGAAAATCTCTAGCAGTGGCGCC
CGAACAGGGACTTGAAAGCGAAAGGGAAACCAGAGGAGCTCTCTCGACGCAGGACTCGGCTTGCTGAAGC
GCGCACGGCAAGAGGCGAGGGGCGGCGACTGGTGAGTACGCCAAAAATTTTGACTAGCGGAGGCTAGAAG
GAGAGAGATGGGTGCGAGAGCGTCAGTATTAAGCGGGGGAGAATTAGATCGCGATGGGAAAAAATTCGGT
TAAGGCCAGGGGGAAAGAAAAAATATAAATTAAAACATATAGTATGGGCAAGCAGGGAGCTAGAACGATT
CGCAGTTAATCCTGGCCTGTTAGAAACATCAGAAGGCTGTAGACAAATACTGGGACAGCTACAACCATCC
CTTCAGACAGGATCAGAAGAACTTAGATCATTATATAATACAGTAGCAACCCTCTATTGTGTGCATCAAA
GGATAGAGATAAAAGACACCAAGGAAGCTTTAGACAAGATAGAGGAAGAGCAAAACAAAAGTAAGACCAC
CGCACAGCAAGCGGCCGCTGATCTTCAGACCTGGAGGAGGAGATATGAGGGACAATTGGAGAAGTGAATT
ATATAAATATAAAGTAGTAAAAATTGAACCATTAGGAGTAGCACCCACCAAGGCAAAGAGAAGAGTGGTG
CAGAGAGAAAAAAGAGCAGTGGGAATAGGAGCTTTGTTCCTTGGGTTCTTGGGAGCAGCAGGAAGCACTA
TGGGCGCAGCGTCAATGACGCTGACGGTACAGGCCAGACAATTATTGTCTGGTATAGTGCAGCAGCAGAA
CAATTTGCTGAGGGCTATTGAGGCGCAACAGCATCTGTTGCAACTCACAGTCTGGGGCATCAAGCAGCTC
CAGGCAAGAATCCTGGCTGTGGAAAGATACCTAAAGGATCAACAGCTCCTGGGGATTTGGGGTTGCTCTG
GAAAACTCATTTGCACCACTGCTGTGCCTTGGAATGCTAGTTGGAGTAATAAATCTCTGGAACAGATTTG
GAATCACACGACCTGGATGGAGTGGGACAGAGAAATTAACAATTACACAAGCTTAATACACTCCTTAATT
GAAGAATCGCAAAACCAGCAAGAAAAGAATGAACAAGAATTATTGGAATTAGATAAATGGGCAAGTTTGT
GGAATTGGTTTAACATAACAAATTGGCTGTGGTATATAAAATTATTCATAATGATAGTAGGAGGCTTGGT
AGGTTTAAGAATAGTTTTTGCTGTACTTTCTATAGTGAATAGAGTTAGGCAGGGATATTCACCATTATCG
TTTCAGACCCACCTCCCAACCCCGAGGGGACCCATGCATTGCATCTCAATTAGTCAGCAACCAGGTGTGG
AAAGTCCCCAGGCTCCCCAGCAGGCAGAAGTATGCAAAGCATGCGTCTCAATTAGTCAGCAACCATAGTC
CCGCCCCTAACTCCGCCCATCCCGCCCCTAACTCCGCCCAGTTCCGCCCATTCTCCGCCCCATGGCTGAC
TAATTTTTTTTATTTATGCAGAGGCCGAGGCCGCCTCGGCCTCTGAGCTATTCCAGAAGTAGTGAGGAGG
CTTTTTTGGAGGCCTAGGCTTTTGCAAAAAGCTTTCTAGAGGTACCACCGGAGCTTACCATGACCGAGTA
CAAGCCCACGGTGCGCCTCGCCACCCGCGACGACGTCCCCAGGGCCGTACGCACCCTCGCCGCCGCGTTC
GCCGACTACCCCGCCACGCGCCACACCGTCGATCCGGACCGCCACATCGAGCGGGTCACCGAGCTGCAAG
AACTCTTCCTCACGCGCGTCGGGCTCGACATCGGCAAGGTGTGGGTCGCGGACGACGGCGCCGCCGTGGC
GGTCTGGACCACGCCGGAGAGCGTCGAAGCGGGGGCGGTGTTCGCCGAGATCGGCCCGCGCATGGCCGAG
TTGAGCGGTTCCCGGCTGGCCGCGCAGCAACAGATGGAAGGCCTCCTGGCGCCGCACCGGCCCAAGGAGC
CCGCGTGGTTCCTGGCCACCGTCGGCGTCTCGCCCGACCACCAGGGCAAGGGTCTGGGCAGCGCCGTCGT
GCTCCCCGGAGTGGAGGCGGCCGAGCGCGCCGGGGTGCCCGCCTTCCTGGAGACCTCCGCGCCCCGCAAC
CTCCCCTTCTACGAGCGGCTCGGCTTCACCGTCACCGCCGACGTCGAGGTGCCCGAAGGACCGCGCACCT
GGTGCATGACCCGCAAGCCCGGTGCCAGTTAACGAATTCTAGATCTTGAGACAAATGGCAGTATTCATCC
ACAATTTTAAAAGAAAAGGGGGGATTGGGGGGTACAGTGCAGGGGAAAGAATAGTAGACATAATAGCAAC
AGACATACAAACTAAAGAATTACAAAAACAAATTACAAAAATTCAAAATTTTCGGGTTTATTACAGGGAC
AGCAGAGATCCACTTTGGCGCCGGCTCGAGGCCTGCAGGTGCAAAGATGGATAAAGTTTTAAACAGAGAG
GAATCTTTGCAGCTAATGGACCTTCTAGGTCTTGAAAGGAGTGGGAATTGGCTCCGGTGCCCGTCAGTGG
GCAGAGCGCACATCGCCCACAGTCCCCGAGAAGTTGGGGGGAGGGGTCGGCAATTGAACCGGTGCCTAGA
GAAGGTGGCGCGGGGTAAACTGGGAAAGTGATGTCGTGTACTGGCTCCGCCTTTTTCCCGAGGGTGGGGG
AGAACCGTATATAAGTGCAGTAGTCGCCGTGAACGTTCTTTTTCGCAACGGGTTTGCCGCCAGAACACAG
GTAAGTGCCGTGTGTGGTTCCCGCGGGCCTGGCCTCTTTACGGGTTATGGCCCTTGCGTGCCTTGAATTA
CTTCCACCTGGCTGCAGTACGTGATTCTTGATCCCGAGCTTCGGGTTGGAAGTGGGTGGGAGAGTTCGAG
GCCTTGCGCTTAAGGAGCCCCTTCGCCTCGTGCTTGAGTTGAGGCCTGGCCTGGGCGCTGGGGCCGCCGC
GTGCGAATCTGGTGGCACCTTCGCGCCTGTCTCGCTGCTTTCGATAAGTCTCTAGCCATTTAAAATTTTT
GATGACCTGCTGCGACGCTTTTTTTCTGGCAAGATAGTCTTGTAAATGCGGGCCAAGATCTGCACACTGG
TATTTCGGTTTTTGGGGCCGCGGGCGGCGACGGGGCCCGTGCGTCCCAGCGCACATGTTCGGCGAGGCGG
GGCCTGCGAGCGCGGCCACCGAGAATCGGACGGGGGTAGTCTCAAGCTGGCCGGCCTGCTCTGGTGCCTG
GCCTCGCGCCGCCGTGTATCGCCCCGCCCTGGGCGGCAAGGCTGGCCCGGTCGGCACCAGTTGCGTGAGC
GGAAAGATGGCCGCTTCCCGGCCCTGCTGCAGGGAGCTCAAAATGGAGGACGCGGCGCTCGGGAGAGCGG
GCGGGTGAGTCACCCACACAAAGGAAAAGGGCCTTTCCGTCCTCAGCCGTCGCTTCATGTGACTCCACGG
AGTACCGGGCGCCGTCCAGGCACCTCGATTAGTTCTCGAGCTTTTGGAGTACGTCGTCTTTAGGTTGGGG
GGAGGGGTTTTATGCGATGGAGTTTCCCCACACTGAGTGGGTGGAGACTGAAGTTAGGCCAGCTTGGCAC
TTGATGTAATTCTCCTTGGAATTTGCCCTTTTTGAGTTTGGATCTTGGTTCATTCTCAAGCCTCAGACAG
TGGTTCAAAGTTTTTTTCTTCCATTTCAGGTGTCGTGAGGCTAGCATCGATTGATCAACAAGTTTGTACA
AAAAAGTTGGCATGGCCTCTGGGGTGGAAGTCCTGCGCTTCCAGCTGCCCGGCCACGAGGCCGCAACGCT
ACGGAACATGAACCAGCTCCGGGCAGAGGAGCGGTTCTGCGACGTGACCATTGTGGCCGACAGCCTCAAG
TTTCGAGGCCACAAGGTCATCTTGGCCGCCTGCTCACCCTTCCTGCGGGACCAGTTCCTGCTGAACCCCA
GCTCGGAGCTGCAGGTCTCCCTGATGCACAGTGCACGCATCGTGGCCGACTTGCTCCTCTCCTGCTACAC
GGGCGCCTTGGAATTCGCTGTTAGGGACATCGTCAACTACCTTACAGCCGCCTCCTACCTGCAGATGGAG
CACGTGGTGGAGAAATGCCGGAATGCCCTCAGCCAGTTCATTGAGCCCAAAATAGGCCTCAAAGAGGATG
GGGTCAGTGAGGCTAGCCTTGTGAGCAGCATCAGCGCCACCAAGTCCCTCCTCCCTCCAGCCAGGACCCC
AAAGCCAGCCCCGAAGCCCCCACCCCCACCTCCTCTACCCCCTCCACTCCTGCGGCCAGTGAAGCTGGAG
TTCCCACTGGATGAAGACTTGGAGCTGAAAGCCGAGGAAGAGGATGAGGATGAGGATGAGGACGTGTCTG
ACATCTGCATCGTCAAGGTGGAGTCGGCCCTGGAGGTGGCACACCGGCTCAAACCCCCTGGAGGCCTGGG
AGGGGGTCTGGGCATTGGAGGCTCCGTGGGTGGCCACCTTGGGGAGCTGGCCCAGAGCAGCGTTCCCCCC
AGCACTGTAGCCCCACCGCAGGGTGTGGTGAAGGCCTGCTATAGCCTGTCGGAAGATGCAGAAGGGGAGG
GCCTGCTGTTGATTCCCGGAGGCCGGGCCAGCGTGGGGGCCACCTCGGGCCTGGTGGAAGCAGCAGCGGT
GGCCATGGCTGCCCGGGGGGCGGGGGGCAGCCTGGGGGCGGGGGGCAGCCGGGGACCCCTGCCTGGGGGC
TTCTCAGGTGGAAACCCCTTAAAGAACATCAAGTGCACCAAGTGCCCGGAAGTGTTCCAGGGCGTGGAGA
AGCTGGTCTTCCACATGCGGGCGCAGCACTTCATCTTCATGTGCCCTCGCTGTGGCAAGCAGTTCAACCA
CAGCAGCAACCTCAACCGCCACATGAACGTGCATCGTGGTGTCAAGTCACACTCGTGCGGCATCTGCGGC
AAGTGCTTCACACAGAAGTCCACCCTTCACGACCACCTCAACCTGCACTCGGGAGCGCGGCCCTACCGCT
GCTCCTACTGCGACGTGCGCTTCGCCCACAAGCCTGCCATTAGGCGGCACCTCAAGGAGCAACACGGCAA
GACCACGGCCGAGAACGTGCTGGAGGCCAGTGTGGCCGAGATTAACGTCCTCATCCGCTACCCAACTTTC
TTGTACAAAGTGGTTGATATCGGTAAGCCTATCCCTAACCCTCTCCTCGGTCTCGATTCTACGTAGTAAT
GAACTAGTCCGTAACTTGAAAGTATTTCGATTTCTTGGCTTTATATATCTTGTGGAAAGGACGACTGACC
GTAAAATGGCTTGCCTGTACGCGTTAAGTCGACAATCAACCTCTGGATTACAAAATTTGTGAAAGATTGA
CTGGTATTCTTAACTATGTTGCTCCTTTTACGCTATGTGGATACGCTGCTTTAATGCCTTTGTATCATGC
TATTGCTTCCCGTATGGCTTTCATTTTCTCCTCCTTGTATAAATCCTGGTTGCTGTCTCTTTATGAGGAG
TTGTGGCCCGTTGTCAGGCAACGTGGCGTGGTGTGCACTGTGTTTGCTGACGCAACCCCCACTGGTTGGG
GCATTGCCACCACCTGTCAGCTCCTTTCCGGGACTTTCGCTTTCCCCCTCCCTATTGCCACGGCGGAACT
CATCGCCGCCTGCCTTGCCCGCTGCTGGACAGGGGCTCGGCTGTTGGGCACTGACAATTCCGTGGTGTTG
TCGGGGAAATCATCGTCCTTTCCTTGGCTGCTCGCCTGTGTTGCCACCTGGATTCTGCGCGGGACGTCCT
TCTGCTACGTCCCTTCGGCCCTCAATCCAGCGGACCTTCCTTCCCGCGGCCTGCTGCCGGCTCTGCGGCC
TCTTCCGCGTCTTCGCCTTCGCCCTCAGACGAGTCGGATCTCCCTTTGGGCCGCCTCCCCGCGTCGACTT
TAAGACCAATGACTTACAAGGCAGCTGTAGATCTTAGCCACTTTTTAAAAGAAAAGGGGGGACTGGAAGG
GCTAATTCACTCCCAACGAAGACAAGATCTGCTTTTTGCTTGTACTGGGTCTCTCTGGTTAGACCAGATC
TGAGCCTGGGAGCTCTCTGGCTAACTAGGGAACCCACTGCTTAAGCCTCAATAAAGCTTGCCTTGAGTGC
TTCAAGTAGTGTGTGCCCGTCTGTTGTGTGACTCTGGTAACTAGAGATCCCTCAGACCCTTTTAGTCAGT
GTGGAAAATCTCTAGCAGTACGTATAGTAGTTCATGTCATCTTATTATTCAGTATTTATAACTTGCAAAG
AAATGAATATCAGAGAGTGAGAGGAACTTGTTTATTGCAGCTTATAATGGTTACAAATAAAGCAATAGCA
TCACAAATTTCACAAATAAAGCATTTTTTTCACTGCATTCTAGTTGTGGTTTGTCCAAACTCATCAATGT
ATCTTATCATGTCTGGCTCTAGCTATCCCGCCCCTAACTCCGCCCATCCCGCCCCTAACTCCGCCCAGTT
CCGCCCATTCTCCGCCCCATGGCTGACTAATTTTTTTTATTTATGCAGAGGCCGAGGCCGCCTCGGCCTC
TGAGCTATTCCAGAAGTAGTGAGGAGGCTTTTTTGGAGGCCTAGGGACGTACCCAATTCGCCCTATAGTG
AGTCGTATTACGCGCGCTCACTGGCCGTCGTTTTACAACGTCGTGACTGGGAAAACCCTGGCGTTACCCA
ACTTAATCGCCTTGCAGCACATCCCCCTTTCGCCAGCTGGCGTAATAGCGAAGAGGCCCGCACCGATCGC
CCTTCCCAACAGTTGCGCAGCCTGAATGGCGAATGGG
[124 nt withheld, positions 7178-7301]
C
[91 nt withheld, positions 7303-7393]
A
[49 nt withheld, positions 7395-7443]
CCTTTGACGTTGGAGTCCACGTTCTTT
[37 nt withheld, positions 7471-7507]
ACCCTATCTCGGTCTATTCTTTTGATTTATAAGGGATTTTGCCGATTTCGGCCTATTGGTTAAAAAATGA
GCTGATTTAACAAAAATTTAACGCGAATTTTAACAAAATATTAACGCTTACAATTTAGGTGGCACTTTTC
GGGGAAATGTGCGCGGAACCCCTATTTGTTTATTTTTCTAAATACATTCAAATATGTATCCGCTCATGAG
ACAATAACCCTGATAAATGCTTCAATAATATTGAAAAAGGAAGAGTATGAGTATTCAACATTTCCGTGTC
GCCCTTATTCCCTTTTTTGCGGCATTTTGCCTTCCTGTTTTTGCTCACCCAGAAACGCTGGTGAAAGTAA
AAGATGCTGAAGATCAGTTGGGTGCACGAGTGGGTTACATCGAACTGGATCTCAACAGCGGTAAGATCCT
TGAGAGTTTTCGCCCCGAAGAACGTTTTCCAATGATGAGCACTTTTAAAGTTCTGCTATGTGGCGCGGTA
TTATCCCGTATTGACGCCGGGCAAGAGCAACTCGGTCGCCGCATACACTATTCTCAGAATGACTTGGTTG
AGTACTCACCAGTCACAGAAAAGCATCTTACGGATGGCATGACAGTAAGAGAATTATGCAGTGCTGCCAT
AACCATGAGTGATAACACTGCGGCCAACTTACTTCTGACAACGATCGGAGGACCGAAGGAGCTAACCGCT
TTTTTGCACAACATGGGGGATCATGTAACTCGCCTTGATCGTTGGGAACCGGAGCTGAATGAAGCCATAC
CAAACGACGAGCGTGACACCACGATGCCTGTAGCAATGGCAACAACGTTGCGCAAACTATTAACTGGCGA
ACTACTTACTCTAGCTTCCCGGCAACAATTAATAGACTGGATGGAGGCGGATAAAGTTGCAGGACCACTT
CTGCGCTCGGCCCTTCCGGCTGGCTGGTTTATTGCTGATAAATCTGGAGCCGGTGAGCGTGGGTCTCGCG
GTATCATTGCAGCACTGGGGCCAGATGGTAAGCCCTCCCGTATCGTAGTTATCTACACGACGGGGAGTCA
GGCAACTATGGATGAACGAAATAGACAGATCGCTGAGATAGGTGCCTCACTGATTAAGCATTGGTAACTG
TCAGACCAAGTTTACTCATATATACTTTAGATTGATTTAAAACTTCATTTTTAATTTAAAAGGATCTAGG
TGAAGATCCTTTTTGATAATCTCATGACCAAAATCCCTTAACGTGAGTTTTCGTTCCACTGAGCGTCAGA
CCCCGTAGAAAAGATCAAAGGATCTTCTTGAGATCCTTTTTTTCTGCGCGTAATCTGCTGCTTGCAAACA
AAAAAACCACCGCTACCAGCGGTGGTTTGTTTGCCGGATCAAGAGCTACCAACTCTTTTTCCGAAGGTAA
CTGGCTTCAGCAGAGCGCAGATACCAAATACTGTTCTTCTAGTGTAGCCGTAGTTAGGCCACCACTTCAA
GAACTCTGTAGCACCGCCTACATACCTCGCTCTGCTAATCCTGTTACCAGTGGCTGCTGCCAGTGGCGAT
AAGTCGTGTCTTACCGGGTTGGACTCAAGACGATAGTTACCGGATAAGGCGCAGCGGTCGGGCTGAACGG
GGGGTTCGTGCACACAGCCCAGCTTGGAGCGAACGACCTACACCGAACTGAGATACCTACAGCGTGAGCT
ATGAGAAAGCGCCACGCTTCCCGAAGGGAGAAAGGCGGACAGGTATCCGGTAAGCGGCAGGGTCGGAACA
GGAGAGCGCACGAGGGAGCTTCCAGGGGGAAACGCCTGGTATCTTTATAGTCCTGTCGGGTTTCGCCACC
TCTGACTTGAGCGTCGATTTTTGTGATGCTCGTCAGGGGGGCGGAGCCTATGGAAAAACGCCAGCAACGC
GGCCTTTTTACGGTTCCTGGCCTTTTGCTGGCCTTTTGCTCACATGTTCTTTCCTGCGTTATCCCCTGAT
TCTGTGGATAACCGTATTACCGCCTTTGAGTGAGCTGATACCGCTCGCCGCAGCCGAACGACCGAGCGCA
GCGAGTCAGTGAGCGAGGAAGCGGAAGAGCGCCCAATACGCAAACCGCCTCTCCCCGCGCGTTGGCCGAT
TCATTAATGCAGCTGGCACGACAGGTTTCCCGACTGGAAAGCGGGCAGTGAGCGCAACGCAATTAATGTG
AGTTAGCTCACTCATTAGGCACCCCAGGCTTTACACTTTATGCTTCCGGCTCGTATGTTGTGTGGAATTG
TGAGCGGATAACAATTTCACACAGGAAACAGCTATGACCATGATTACGCCAAGCGCGCAATTAACCCTCA
CTAAAGGGAACAAAAGCTGGAGCTGCAAGC
