>Addgene plasmid #144482 | TFORF3006 | depositor partial sequence | sequence record 285561 | Insert
ATCGATTGATCAACAAGTTTGTACAAAAAAGTTGGCATGGCCTCTGGGGTGGAAGTCCTGCGCTTCCAGC
TGCCCGGCCACGAGGCCGCAACGCTACGGAACATGAACCAGCTCCGGGCAGAGGAGCGGTTCTGCGACGT
GACCATTGTGGCCGACAGCCTCAAGTTTCGAGGCCACAAGGTCATCTTGGCCGCCTGCTCACCCTTCCTG
CGGGACCAGTTCCTGCTGAACCCCAGCTCGGAGCTGCAGGTCTCCCTGATGCACAGTGCACGCATCGTGG
CCGACTTGCTCCTCTCCTGCTACACGGGCGCCTTGGAATTCGCTGTTAGGGACATCGTCAACTACCTTAC
AGCCGCCTCCTACCTGCAGATGGAGCACGTGGTGGAGAAATGCCGGAATGCCCTCAGCCAGTTCATTGAG
CCCAAAATAGGCCTCAAAGAGGATGGGGTCAGTGAGGCTAGCCTTGTGAGCAGCATCAGCGCCACCAAGT
CCCTCCTCCCTCCAGCCAGGACCCCAAAGCCAGCCCCGAAGCCCCCACCCCCACCTCCTCTACCCCCTCC
ACTCCTGCGGCCAGTGAAGCTGGAGTTCCCACTGGATGAAGACTTGGAGCTGAAAGCCGAGGAAGAGGAT
GAGGATGAGGATGAGGACGTGTCTGACATCTGCATCGTCAAGGTGGAGTCGGCCCTGGAGGTGGCACACC
GGCTCAAACCCCCTGGAGGCCTGGGAGGGGGTCTGGGCATTGGAGGCTCCGTGGGTGGCCACCTTGGGGA
GCTGGCCCAGAGCAGCGTTCCCCCCAGCACTGTAGCCCCACCGCAGGGTGTGGTGAAGGCCTGCTATAGC
CTGTCGGAAGATGCAGAAGGGGAGGGCCTGCTGTTGATTCCCGGAGGCCGGGCCAGCGTGGGGGCCACCT
CGGGCCTGGTGGAAGCAGCAGCGGTGGCCATGGCTGCCCGGGGGGCGGGGGGCAGCCTGGGGGCGGGGGG
CAGCCGGGGACCCCTGCCTGGGGGCTTCTCAGGTGGAAACCCCTTAAAGAACATCAAGTGCACCAAGTGC
CCGGAAGTGTTCCAGGGCGTGGAGAAGCTGGTCTTCCACATGCGGGCGCAGCACTTCATCTTCATGTGCC
CTCGCTGTGGCAAGCAGTTCAACCACAGCAGCAACCTCAACCGCCACATGAACGTGCATCGTGGTGTCAA
GTCACACTCGTGCGGCATCTGCGGCAAGTGCTTCACACAGAAGTCCACCCTTCACGACCACCTCAACCTG
CACTCGGGAGCGCGGCCCTACCGCTGCTCCTACTGCGACGTGCGCTTCGCCCACAAGCCTGCCATTAGGC
GGCACCTCAAGGAGCAACACGGCAAGACCACGGCCGAGAACGTGCTGGAGGCCAGTGTGGCCGAGATTAA
CGTCCTCATCCGCTACCCAACTTTCTTGTACAAAGTGGTTGATATCGGTAAGCCTATCCCTAACCCTCTC
CTCGGTCTCGATTCTACGTAGTAATGAACTAGTCCGTAACTTGAAAGTATTTCGATTTCTTGGCTTTATA
TATCTTGTGGAAAGGACGACTGACCGTAAAATGGCTTGCCTGT
