>Addgene plasmid #144482 | TFORF3006 | depositor partial sequence | sequence record 285562 | Barcode
CTGACCGTAAAATGGCTTGCCTGT
